>Addgene plasmid #202984 | Salsa-BC143-P2D11 | addgene full sequence | sequence record 421343 | Addgene NGS Result
AGCGCCCAATACGCAAACCGCCTCTCCCCGCGCGTTGGCCGATTCATTAATGCAGTCGAGGGATCTCCAT
AAGAGAAGAGGGACAGCTATGACTGGGAGTAGTCAGGAGAGGAGGAAAAATCTGGCTAGTAAAACATGTA
AGGAAAATTTTAGGGATGTTAAAGAAAAAAATAACACAAAACAAAATATAAAAAAAATCTAACCTCAAGT
CAAGGCTTTTCTATGGAATAAGGAATGGACAGCAGGGGGCTGTTTCATATACTGATGACCTCTTTATAGC
CAACCTTTGTTCATGGCAGCCAGCATATGGGCATATGTTGCCAAACTCTAAACCAAATACTCATTCTGAT
GTTTTAAATGATTTGCCCTCCCATATGTCCTTCCGAGTGAGAGACACAAAAAATTCCAACACACTATTGC
AATGAAAATAAATTTCCTTTATTAGCCAGAAGTCAGATGCTCAAGGGGCTTCATGATGTCCCCATAATTT
TTGGCAGAGGGAAAAAGATCGATCTCAGTGGTATTTGTGAGCCAGGGCATTGGCCACACCAGCCACCACC
TTCTGATAGGCAGCCTGCACCTGAGGAGTGAATTCTTTGCCAAAATGATGAGACAGCACAACAACCAGCA
CGTTGCCCAGGAGCTGTAGGAAAGAGAAGAAGGCATGAACATGGTTAGCAGAGGGGCCCGGTTTGGACTC
AGAGTATTTTATCCTCATCTCAAACAGTGTATATCATTGTAACCATAAAGAGAAAGGCAGGATGATGACC
AGGGTGTAGTTGTTTCTACCAATAAGAATATTTCCACGCCAGCCAGAATTTATATGCAGAAATATTCTAC
CTTATCATTTAATTATAACAATTGTTCTCTAAAACTGTGCTGAAGTACAATATAATATACCCTGATTGCC
TTGAAAAAAAAGTGATTAGAGAAAGTACTTACAATCTGACAAATAAACAAAAGTGAATTTAAAAATTCGT
TACAAATGCAAGCTAAAGTTTAACGAAAAAGTTACAGAAAATGAAAAGAAAATAAGAGGAGACAATGGTT
GTCAACAGAGTAGAAAGTGAAAGAAACAAAATTATCATGAGGGTCCATGGTGATACAAGGGACATCTTCC
CATTCTAAACAACACCCTGAAAACTTTGCCCCCTCCATATAACATGAATTTTACAATAGCGAAAAAGAAA
GAACAATCAAGGGTCCCCAAACTCACCCTGAAGTTCTCAGCTCTAGAGATATCGTCGAGGCCGCGCTAGC
GTTTAAACTGTCGACCTTAATTAAGAGATCTGCTCGAGGCGCGTCAGCTGACTAGAGGATCCCCGGGTAC
CGAGCTCGAATTCGGGGCCGCGGAGGCTGGATCGGTCCCGGTGTCTTCTATGGAGGTCAAAACAGCGTGG
ATGGCGTCTCCAGGCGATCTGACGGTTCACTAAACGAGCTCTGCTTATATAGGCCTCCCACCGTACACGC
CTACCTCGACCCGGGTACCGAGCTCGACTTTCACTTTTCTCTATCACTGATAGGGAGTGGTAAACTCGAC
TTTCACTTTTCTCTATCACTGATAGGGAGTGGTAAACTCGACTTTCACTTTTCTCTATCACTGATAGGGA
GTGGTAAACTCGACTTTCACTTTTCTCTATCACTGATAGGGAGTGGTAAACTCGACTTTCACTTTTCTCT
ATCACTGATAGGGAGTGGTAAACTCGACCTATATAAGCAGAGCTCGTTTAGTGAACCGTCAGATCGCCTG
GAGACGCCATCCACGCTGTTTTGACCTCCATAGAAGACACCGGGACCGATCCAGCCTCCGCGGCCCCGAA
TTCCTGCAGCGGCCGCTCTAGAACTAGTGGATCCCCGCGGATGGTGAGCAAGGGCGAGGAGCTGTTCACC
GGGGTGGTGCCCATCCTGGTCGAGCTGGACGGCGACGTAAACGGCCACAAGTTCAGCGTGTCCGGCGAGG
GCGAGGGCGATGCCACCTACGGCAAGCTGACCCTGAAGTTCATCTGCACCACCGGCAAGCTGCCCGTGCC
CTGGCCCACCCTCGTGACCACCCTGACCTACGGCGTGCAGTGCTTCAGCCGCTACCCCGACCACATGAAG
CAGCACGACTTCTTCAAGTCCGCCATGCCCGAAGGCTACGTCCAGGAGCGCACCATCTTCTTCAAGGACG
ACGGCAACTACAAGACCCGCGCCGAGGTGAAGTTCGAGGGCGACACCCTGGTGAACCGCATCGAGCTGAA
GGGCATCGACTTCAAGGAGGACGGCAACATCCTGGGGCACAAGCTGGAGTACAACTACAACAGCCACAAC
GTCTATATCATGGCCGACAAGCAGAAGAACGGCATCAAGGTGAACTTCAAGATCCGCCACAACATCGAGG
ACGGCAGCGTGCAGCTCGCCGACCACTACCAGCAGAACACCCCCATCGGCGACGGCCCCGTGCTGCTGCC
CGACAACCACTACCTGAGCACCCAGTCCGCCCTGAGCAAAGACCCCAACGAGAAGCGCGATCACATGGTC
CTGCTGGAGTTCGTGACCGCCGCCGGGATCACTCTCGGCATGGACGAGCTGTACAAGTAACAGCAGTAGC
GAATTCGATATCAAGCTTGTCGACCTAGTTCTAGAGGATCCAGACATGATAAGATACATTGATGAGTTTG
GACAAACCACAACTAGAATGCAGTGAAAAAAATGCTTTATTTGTGAAATTTGTGATGCTATTGCTTTATT
TGTAACCATTATAAGCTGCAATAAACAAGTTAACAACAACAATTGCATTCATTTTATGTTTCAGGTTCAG
GGGGAGGTGTGGGAGGTTTTTTAAAGCAAGTAAAACCTCTACAAATGTGGTATGGCTGATTATGATCCTG
CAAGCCTCGTCGTCCTGGCCGGACCACGCTATCTGTGCAAGGTCCCCGGCCCCGGACGCGCGCTCCATGA
GCAGAGCGCCCGCCGCCGAGGCGAAGACTCGGGCGGCGCCCTGCCCGTCCCACCAGGTCAACAGGCGGTA
ACCGGCCTCTTCATCGGGAATGCGCGCGACCTTCAGCATCGCCGGCATGTCCCCCTGGCGGACGGGAAGT
ATCCAGCTCGACCAAGCTGGCCGCGTCGAGTGAAGACGAAAGGGCCTCGTGATACGCCTATTTTTATAGG
TTAATGTCATGATAATAATGGTTTCTTAGACGTCAGGTGGCACTTTTCGGGGAAATGTGCGCGGAACCCC
TATTTGTTTATTTTTCTAAATACATTCAAATATGTATCCGCTCATGAGACAATAACCCTGATAAATGCTT
CAATAATATTGAAAAAGGAAGAGTATGAGTATTCAACATTTCCGTGTCGCCCTTATTCCCTTTTTTGCGG
CATTTTGCCTTCCTGTTTTTGCTCACCCAGAAACGCTGGTGAAAGTAAAAGATGCTGAAGATCAGTTGGG
TGCACGAGTGGGTTACATCGAACTGGATCTCAACAGCGGTAAGATCCTTGAGAGTTTTCGCCCCGAAGAA
CGTTTTCCAATGATGAGCACTTTTAAAGTTCTGCTATGTGGCGCGGTATTATCCCGTGTTGACGCCGGGC
AAGAGCAACTCGGTCGCCGCATACACTATTCTCAGAATGACTTGGTTGAGTACTCACCAGTCACAGAAAA
GCATCTTACGGATGGCATGACAGTAAGAGAATTATGCAGTGCTGCCATAACCATGAGTGATAACACTGCG
GCCAACTTACTTCTGACAACGATCGGAGGACCGAAGGAGCTAACCGCTTTTTTGCACAACATGGGGGATC
ATGTAACTCGCCTTGATCGTTGGGAACCGGAGCTGAATGAAGCCATACCAAACGACGAGCGTGACACCAC
GATGCCTGTAGCAATGGCAACAACGTTGCGCAAACTATTAACTGGCGAACTACTTACTCTAGCTTCCCGG
CAACAATTAATAGACTGGATGGAGGCGGATAAAGTTGCAGGACCACTTCTGCGCTCGGCCCTTCCGGCTG
GCTGGTTTATTGCTGATAAATCTGGAGCCGGTGAGCGTGGGTCTCGCGGTATCATTGCAGCACTGGGGCC
AGATGGTAAGCCCTCCCGTATCGTAGTTATCTACACGACGGGGAGTCAGGCAACTATGGATGAACGAAAT
AGACAGATCGCTGAGATAGGTGCCTCACTGATTAAGCATTGGTAACTGTCAGACCAAGTTTACTCATATA
TACTTTAGATTGATTTAAAACTTCATTTTTAATTTAAAAGGATCTAGGTGAAGATCCTTTTTGATAATCT
CATGACCAAAATCCCTTAACGTGAGTTTTCGTTCCACTGAGCGTCAGACCCCGTAGAAAAGATCAAAGGA
TCTTCTTGAGATCCTTTTTTTCTGCGCGTAATCTGCTGCTTGCAAACAAAAAAACCACCGCTACCAGCGG
TGGTTTGTTTGCCGGATCAAGAGCTACCAACTCTTTTTCCGAAGGTAACTGGCTTCAGCAGAGCGCAGAT
ACCAAATACTGTTCTTCTAGTGTAGCCGTAGTTAGGCCACCACTTCAAGAACTCTGTAGCACCGCCTACA
TACCTCGCTCTGCTAATCCTGTTACCAGTGGCTGCTGCCAGTGGCGATAAGTCGTGTCTTACCGGGTTGG
ACTCAAGACGATAGTTACCGGATAAGGCGCAGCGGTCGGGCTGAACGGGGGGTTCGTGCACACAGCCCAG
CTTGGAGCGAACGACCTACACCGAACTGAGATACCTACAGCGTGAGCTATGAGAAAGCGCCACGCTTCCC
GAAGGGAGAAAGGCGGACAGGTATCCGGTAAGCGGCAGGGTCGGAACAGGAGAGCGCACGAGGGAGCTTC
CAGGGGGAAACGCCTGGTATCTTTATAGTCCTGTCGGGTTTCGCCACCTCTGACTTGAGCGTCGATTTTT
GTGATGCTCGTCAGGGGGGCGGAGCCTATGGAAAAACGCCAGCAACGCGGCCTTTTTACGGTTCCTGGCC
TTTTGCTGGCCTTTTGCTCACATGTTCTTTCCTGCGTTATCCCCTGATTCTGTGGATAACCGTATTACCG
CCTTTGAGTGAGCTGATACCGCTCGCCGCAGCCGAACGACCGAGCGCAGCGAGTCAGTGAGCGAGGAAGC
GGAAG
Features (pLannotate 1.2.2; 17 found; start..end, strand, type, name):
      2..55      +  CDS            lacI (fragment): lac repressor; lacI; The lac repressor binds to the lac operator to inhibit transcription in E. coli. This inhibition can be relieved by adding lactose or isopropyl-β-D-thiogalactopyranoside (IPTG).
    388..443     -  polyA_signal   β-globin poly(A) signal: rabbit β-globin polyadenylation signal (Gil and Proudfoot, 1987)
    518..640     -  CDS            HBB: HBB_COLGU - Experimental evidence at transcript level: Swiss-Prot protein existence level 2. Involved in oxygen transport from the lung to the various peripheral tissues. From Colobus guereza (Mantled guereza) (Eastern black-and-white colobus monkey).
    644..1216    -  intron         β-globin intron: intron from rabbit β-globin gene
   1312..1343    -  misc_feature   MCS (fragment): pUC18/19 multiple cloning site
   1437..1475    -  promoter       minimal CMV promoter: human cytomegalovirus (CMV) immediate early promoter
   1493..1708    -  protein_bind   tetracycline response element (fragment): contains seven copies of the tetracycline operator tetO tetracycline repressor TetR
   1708..1753    +  promoter       TRE3GV promoter (fragment): 3rd-generation Tet-responsive promoter that can be activated by binding of Tet-On® 3G, optimized for retroviral and lentiviral vectors
   1829..1856    +  misc_feature   MCS (fragment): pBluescript multiple cloning site
   1861..2580    +  CDS            EGFP: the original enhanced GFP (Yang et al., 1996) mammalian codon-optimized
   2591..2613    +  misc_feature   MCS (fragment): pBluescript multiple cloning site
   2627..2761    -  polyA_signal   SV40 poly(A) signal: SV40 polyadenylation signal
   2784..2867    -  CDS            large T antigen (fragment): large T antigen from SV40 (simian virus 40)
   2861..3091    -  CDS            str (fragment): STR_KLEPN - Protein inferred from homology: Swiss-Prot protein existence level 3. The aminoglycoside phosphotransferases achieve inactivation of their antibiotic substrates by phosphorylation. From Klebsiella pneumoniae.
   3210..3314    +  promoter       AmpR promoter: bla
   3315..4175    +  CDS            AmpR: β-lactamase; bla; confers resistance to ampicillin, carbenicillin, and related antibiotics
   4346..4934    +  rep_origin     ori: high-copy-number ColE1/pMB1/pBR322/pUC origin of replication
