[The description below was written by a language model from this plasmid's Addgene catalogue record and pLannotate feature annotations shown in this document.]
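Description:
Salsa-BC143-P2D11 is a mammalian expression plasmid built on the pCER206 backbone, about 5.1 kb in the sequenced record, that serves as one member of a set of barcoded reporter plasmids for the PRESTO-Salsa multiplexed GPCR activity screening platform. It is propagated in E. coli through a high-copy ColE1/pUC-type origin and selected with ampicillin via the AmpR (β-lactamase) gene and its native promoter. No mammalian selection marker is annotated; short fragments matching lacI, SV40 large T antigen and an aminoglycoside phosphotransferase appear to be backbone remnants rather than functional genes.

The payload is a synthetic insert of roughly 730 bp, EGFP/BC143, cloned between BsrGI and HindIII sites and driven by a tetracycline response element. The feature table shows a central block of tetO repeats flanked on one side by a TRE3G-type minimal promoter leading into mammalian codon-optimized EGFP, followed by an SV40 polyadenylation signal, and on the other side by a minimal CMV promoter pointing in the opposite direction toward a multiple cloning site fragment, a rabbit β-globin intron, a β-globin coding fragment and a β-globin poly(A) signal. This layout resembles a bidirectional Tet-responsive cassette, though no coding sequence is annotated in the second arm. The barcode itself is not annotated; the cloning sites suggest it lies just downstream of the EGFP coding region, so that it would be carried in the reporter transcript. Transcription from the TRE depends on a tetracycline-controlled transactivator supplied separately, so reporter and barcode output would report transactivator activity. This fits its recorded purpose of barcoded reporter expression, with the unique barcode distinguishing this reporter from others in a pooled assay.
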