Addgene plasmid #202984: Salsa-BC143-P2D11
Purpose: Expression of barcoded reporter plasmid for PRESTO-Salsa; EGFP/BC143
Depositing lab: Noah Palm. Depositing organization: Yale University. Publication: Highly multiplexed bioactivity screening reveals human and microbiota metabolome-GPCRome interactions. Chen H, Rosen CE, Gonzalez-Hernandez JA, Song D, Potempa J, Ring AM, Palm NW. Cell. 2023 Jul 6;186(14):3095-3110.e19. doi: 10.1016/j.cell.2023.05.024. Epub 2023 Jun 14. PubMed 37321219.
Backbone
  Vector backbone: pCER206
  Vector type: Mammalian Expression
Growth in bacteria
  Bacterial resistance: Ampicillin, 100 μg/mL
  Growth temperature: 37°C
  Growth strain: DH5alpha
  Copy number: High Copy
Gene/Insert
  Gene/Insert name: EGFP/BC143
  Species: Synthetic
  Insert size (bp): 730
  Promoter: Tet Response Element (TRE)
  Cloning method: Restriction Enzyme; 5′ cloning site BsrGI (not destroyed); 3′ cloning site HindIII (not destroyed)
  Sequencing primers: 5′ Custom primer (GAAGCGCGATCACATGG)
Terms and licenses: Academic/Nonprofit Terms; Industry Terms: Not Available to Industry
How to cite: Salsa-BC143-P2D11 was a gift from Noah Palm (Addgene plasmid # 202984 ; http://n2t.net/addgene:202984 ; RRID:Addgene_202984)
