>Addgene plasmid #202984 | Salsa-BC143-P2D11 | depositor partial sequence | sequence record 393857 | BC143
CAGCAGTAGC
